Addgene plasmid #51335: 3BPJ
Depositing lab: Cheryl Arrowsmith. Depositing organization: University of Toronto.
Backbone
  Vector backbone: pET28-MHL
  Vector type: Bacterial Expression
Growth in bacteria
  Bacterial resistance: Kanamycin, 50 μg/mL
  Growth temperature: 37°C
  Growth strain: DH5alpha
  Copy number: Low Copy
Gene/Insert
  Gene/Insert name: 3BPJ (alt names: EIF3S1; BC002719)
  Mutation: Truncation: See Comments
  Promoter: T7
  Tag / fusion protein: His (N terminal on insert)
  Cloning method: Ligation Independent Cloning
  Sequencing primers: 5′ T7; 3′ T7-term
Terms and licenses: Academic/Nonprofit Terms; Industry Terms: Not Available to Industry
How to cite: 3BPJ was a gift from Cheryl Arrowsmith (Addgene plasmid # 51335 ; http://n2t.net/addgene:51335 ; RRID:Addgene_51335)
