[The description below was written by a language model from this plasmid's Addgene catalogue record.]
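Description:
3BPJ is a bacterial expression plasmid built on the pET28-MHL backbone, a pET-family vector designed for T7-driven recombinant protein production in E. coli. It is selected with kanamycin and is recorded as low copy. The record lists a standard cloning strain for maintenance. As with other T7-promoter vectors, expression would require a host that supplies T7 RNA polymerase, although the record does not name an expression strain. No feature table is provided, so details such as the origin of replication, lac operator or repressor elements, and terminator are not documented here beyond what the T7 and T7-terminator sequencing primers imply about the flanks of the cloning site.

The insert is a truncated form of EIF3S1, a subunit of eukaryotic translation initiation factor 3, derived from the cDNA clone listed as an alternative name. The record states that the construct is a truncation but refers to comments that are not included, so the exact residue boundaries are not given, and the source species is also not stated. The fragment was introduced by ligation-independent cloning and carries an N-terminal His tag, which allows purification by immobilized metal affinity chromatography. Whether a protease cleavage site lies between the tag and the insert is not stated.

The plasmid name has the format of a Protein Data Bank identifier, which suggests that this domain-length construct was made for producing protein for structural studies. The record itself does not explicitly state a purpose beyond bacterial expression of the tagged, truncated protein.
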