>Addgene plasmid #51335 | 3BPJ | depositor partial sequence | sequence record 78237 | Insert sequence
AAAATAGCAGAGAAGATAAAAGAGAAAGAACGGCAACAGAAGAAAAGGCAAGAAGAAATTAAAAAGAGGT
TAGAAGAACCCGAAGAACCTAAAGTGCTAACACCAGAAGAACAATTAGCAGATAAACTGCGGCTAAAGAA
ATTACAGGAAGAGTCAGACCTCGAATTAGCAAAGGAAACTTTTGGTGTTAATAATGCAGTTTATGGAATA
GATGCTATGAACCCATCTTCAAGAGATGACTTTACAGAGTTTGGAAAGTTACTAAAAGATAAAATTACAC
AATATGAAAAGTCACTATATTATGCCAGTTTTTTGGAAGTCTTAGTTCGAGATGTGTGTATTTCATTGGA
AATTGATGACTTGAAAAAAATTACCAATTCACTGACTGTGCTTTGCAGTGAAAAACAGAAGCAAGAAAAG
CAAAGCAAAGCCAAA
