>Addgene plasmid #51335 | 3BPJ | addgene partial sequence | sequence record 79368 | T7 5'-TAATACGACTCACTATAGGG-3'
AATAATTTTGTTTAACTTTAAGAAGGAGATATACCATGCATCATCATCATCATCACAGCAGCGGCAGAGA
AAACTTGTATTTCCAGGGCAAAATAGCAGAGAAGATAAAAGAGAAAGAACGGCAACAGAAGAAAAGGCAA
GAAGAAATTAAAAAGAGGTTAGAAGAACCCGAAGAACCTAAAGTGCTAACACCAGAAGAACAATTAGCAG
ATAAACTGCGGCTAAAGAAATTACAGGAAGAGTCAGACCTCGAATTAGCAAAGGAAACTTTTGGTGTTAA
TAATGCAGTTTATGGAATAGATGCTATGAACCCATCTTCAAGAGATGACTTTACAGAGTTTGGAAAGTTA
CTAAAAGATAAAATTACACAATATGAAAAGTCACTATATTATGCCAGTTTTTTGGAAGTCTTAGTTCGAG
ATGTGTGTATTTCATTGGAAATTGATGACTTGAAAAAAATTACCAATTCACTGACTGTGCTTTGCAGTGA
AAAACAGAAGCAAGAAAAGCAAAGCAAAGCCAAATGATGACGAAGCTTGCGGCCGCACTCGAGCACCACC
ACCACCACCACTGAGATCCGGCTGCTAACAAAGCCCGAAAGGAAGCTGAGTTGGCTGCTGCCACCGCTGA
GCAATAACTAGCATAACCCCTTGGGGCCTCTAAACGGGTCTTGAGGGGTTTTTTGCTGAAAGGAGGAACT
ATATCCGGATTGGCGAATGGG
[124 nt withheld, positions 722-845]
CGCCGGCTTTCCCCGTCAAGCTCT
